>Addgene plasmid #90112 | p5Etmem88aE1 | addgene full sequence | sequence record 178508 | Addgene NGS Result
ATCTTCTTGAGATCCTTTTTTTCTGCGCGTAATCTGCTGCTTGCAAACAAAAAAACCACCGCTACCAGCG
GTGGTTTGTTTGCCGGATCAAGAGCTACCAACTCTTTTTCCGAAGGTAACTGGCTTCAGCAGAGCGCAGA
TACCAAATACTGTTCTTCTAGTGTAGCCGTAGTTAGGCCACCACTTCAAGAACTCTGTAGCACCGCCTAC
ATACCTCGCTCTGCTAATCCTGTTACCAGTGGCTGCTGCCAGTGGCGATAAGTCGTGTCTTACCGGGTTG
GACTCAAGACGATAGTTACCGGATAAGGCGCAGCGGTCGGGCTGAACGGGGGGTTCGTGCACACAGCCCA
GCTTGGAGCGAACGACCTACACCGAACTGAGATACCTACAGCGTGAGCTATGAGAAAGCGCCACGCTTCC
CGAAGGGAGAAAGGCGGACAGGTATCCGGTAAGCGGCAGGGTCGGAACAGGAGAGCGCACGAGGGAGCTT
CCAGGGGGAAACGCCTGGTATCTTTATAGTCCTGTCGGGTTTCGCCACCTCTGACTTGAGCGTCGATTTT
TGTGATGCTCGTCAGGGGGGCGGAGCCTATGGAAAAACGCCAGCAACGCGGCCTTTTTACGGTTCCTGGC
CTTTTGCTGGCCTTTTGCTCACATGTTCTTTCCTGCGTTATCCCCTGATTCTGTGGATAACCGTATTACC
GCCTTTGAGTGAGCTGATACCGCTCGCCGCAGCCGAACGACCGAGCGCAGCGAGTCAGTGAGCGAGGAAG
CGGAAGAGCGCCCAATACGCAAACCGCCTCTCCCCGCGCGTTGGCCGATTCATTAATGCAGCTGGCACGA
CAGGTTTCCCGACTGGAAAGCGGGCAGTGAGCGCAACGCAATTAATACGCGTACCGCTAGCCAGGAAGAG
TTTGTAGAAACGCAAAAAGGCCATCCGTCAGGATGGCCTTCTGCTTAGTTTGATGCCTGGCAGTTTATGG
CGGGCGTCCTGCCCGCCACCCTCCGGGCCGTTGCTTCACAACGTTCAAATCCGCTCCCGGCGGATTTGTC
CTACTCAGGAGAGCGTTCACCGACAAACAACAGATAAAACGAAAGGCCCAGTCTTCCGACTGAGCCTTTC
GTTTTATTTGATGCCTGGCAGTTCCCTACTCTCGCGTTAACGCTAGCATGGATGTTTTCCCAGTCACGAC
GTTGTAAAACGACGGCCAGTCTTAAGCTCGGGCCCGAGTTAACGCTACCATGGAGCTCCAAATAATGATT
TTATTTTGACTGATAGTGACCTGTTCGTTGCAACAAATTGATAAGCAATGCTTTTTTATAATGCCAACTT
TGTATAGAAAAGTTGATTTTTGAGTTATTATTCCTGATATAATGATTACTATAAAACAAGACTAAAAGCT
TCTGAGTGTTTACGTGTAAGTTATTTGTGGATTGTGAAGTGTATTAGAGGAAGGTTACAGATGGTCAGTC
TCCTGTCTGTCTGTGGGCTGGAAGTGAGGCTCGTAGAGGTCATGGGACAGGACTAATGTTTTGGTGACAC
CTCGGCTCTCTCTCAGGACTTTACTGCGGAAATCCTGGCTCCAAGGCCAGGAAGGCAGGTTTTCCTCTTT
TATGACTCTCAGGATATATCTCGTTTTTCACCGTCCCTCTGCACTTAACGCTTATGTTCCACCAGCAGCC
CTTTATCTGTGGCTGCTGATAACCCACAGCTGTGAGTAAATAAATAAACAACTGTCAATAGCTTATTTAC
TTACAGATAAAGTCGCCATCCTGTTTTTCACTCTTATGAACTCGATATGTTGTTTTGTTGACTCTATCAC
AGTCGTTCACAACTGGCAGGCCGTGACCTGAAAAACATTCAAAGGCAAGTTTGTACAAAAAAGTTGAACG
AGAAACGTAAAATGATATAAATATCAATATATTAAATTAGATTTTGCATAAAAAACAGACTACATAATAC
TGTAAAACACAACATATGCAGTCACTATGAACCAACTACTTAGATGGTATTAGTGACCTGTAGAATTCGA
GCTCTAGAGCTGCAGGGCGGCCGCGATATCCCCTATAGTGAGTCGTATTACATGGTCATAGCTGTTTCCT
GGCAGCTCTGGCCCGTGTCTCAAAATCTCTGATGTTACATTGCACAAGATAAAAATATATCATCATGAAC
AATAAAACTGTCTGCTTACATAAACAGTAATACAAGGGGTGTTATGAGCCATATTCAACGGGAAACGTCG
AGGCCGCGATTAAATTCCAACATGGATGCTGATTTATATGGGTATAAATGGGCTCGCGATAATGTCGGGC
AATCAGGTGCGACAATCTATCGCTTGTATGGGAAGCCCGATGCGCCAGAGTTGTTTCTGAAACATGGCAA
AGGTAGCGTTGCCAATGATGTTACAGATGAGATGGTCAGACTAAACTGGCTGACGGAATTTATGCCTCTT
CCGACCATCAAGCATTTTATCCGTACTCCTGATGATGCATGGTTACTCACCACTGCGATCCCCGGAAAAA
CAGCATTCCAGGTATTAGAAGAATATCCTGATTCAGGTGAAAATATTGTTGATGCGCTGGCAGTGTTCCT
GCGCCGGTTGCATTCGATTCCTGTTTGTAATTGTCCTTTTAACAGCGATCGCGTATTTCGTCTCGCTCAG
GCGCAATCACGAATGAATAACGGTTTGGTTGATGCGAGTGATTTTGATGACGAGCGTAATGGCTGGCCTG
TTGAACAAGTCTGGAAAGAAATGCATAAACTTTTGCCATTCTCACCGGATTCAGTCGTCACTCATGGTGA
TTTCTCACTTGATAACCTTATTTTTGACGAGGGGAAATTAATAGGTTGTATTGATGTTGGACGAGTCGGA
ATCGCAGACCGATACCAGGATCTTGCCATCCTATGGAACTGCCTCGGTGAGTTTTCTCCTTCATTACAGA
AACGGCTTTTTCAAAAATATGGTATTGATAATCCTGATATGAATAAATTGCAGTTTCATTTGATGCTCGA
TGAGTTTTTCTAATCAGAATTGGTTAATTGGTTGTAACACTGGCAGAGCATTACGCTGACTTGACGGGAC
GGCGCAAGCTCATGACCAAAATCCCTTAACGTGAGTTACGCGTCGTTCCACTGAGCGTCAGACCCCGTAG
AAAAGATCAAAGG
Features (pLannotate 1.2.2; 10 found; start..end, strand, type, name):
      7..595     +  rep_origin     ori: high-copy-number ColE1/pMB1/pBR322/pUC origin of replication
    778..870     +  CDS            lacI (fragment): lac repressor; lacI; The lac repressor binds to the lac operator to inhibit transcription in E. coli. This inhibition can be relieved by adding lactose or isopropyl-β-D-thiogalactopyranoside (IPTG).
    925..952     -  terminator     rrnB T2 terminator: transcription terminator T2 from the E. coli rrnB gene
   1084..1127    +  terminator     rrnB T1 terminator: Escherichia coli rrnB; transcription terminator T1 from the E. coli rrnB gene
   1174..1210    -  CDS            lacZα (fragment): LacZα fragment of β-galactosidase; lacZ fragment
   1249..1334    +  protein_bind   attL1 (fragment): mutant version of attL; recombination site for the Gateway® LR reaction LR Clonase™
   1325..1345    +  protein_bind   attB4: mutant version of attB; core recombination site for the Gateway® BP reaction BP Clonase™
   1866..1989    +  protein_bind   attR1: mutant version of attR; recombination site for the Gateway® LR reaction LR Clonase™
   2062..2080    -  promoter       T7 promoter: promoter for bacteriophage T7 RNA polymerase
   2214..3023    +  CDS            KanR: aminoglycoside phosphotransferase; aph(3')-Ia; confers resistance to kanamycin in bacteria or G418 (Geneticin®) in eukaryotes
