[The description below was written by a language model from this plasmid's Addgene catalogue record and pLannotate feature annotations shown in this document.]
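Description:
p5Etmem88aE1 is a small (about 3.2 kb) 5' Gateway entry clone built in the pDONR P4-P1r donor backbone, carrying a zebrafish (D. rerio) enhancer element, designated E1, associated with the tmem88a gene. The plasmid is maintained in E. coli through a high-copy ColE1/pUC-type origin and selected with kanamycin via an aminoglycoside phosphotransferase (KanR) cassette. Although it is catalogued as a bacterial expression vector, it carries no expression cassette of its own. It serves as a shuttle for a regulatory sequence rather than a protein-coding insert.

The enhancer was introduced by Gateway cloning and lies between the recombination sites left by the BP reaction. The automated annotation labels the upstream site as an attL1 fragment overlapping an attB4 core, which is consistent with the attL4 site expected in a P4-P1r-derived entry clone, and annotates attR1 downstream. The roughly 500 bp interval between these sites is unannotated and presumably corresponds to the tmem88aE1 insert. Its exact boundaries are not stated in the record. The rrnB T1 and T2 terminators upstream of the cassette insulate it from read-through transcription, and a T7 promoter sits just beyond attR1. The short lacI and lacZα fragments reported by the annotation are probably backbone remnants with no functional role.

The attL4/attR1 configuration lets the enhancer be combined in a multisite LR reaction with middle and 3' entry clones and a destination vector, which places it upstream of a reporter or other gene. The record describes the sequence as endothelial-specific, so the clone is suited to building zebrafish transgenes that test or exploit endothelial enhancer activity. No minimal promoter is annotated or mentioned.
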