Addgene plasmid #90112: p5Etmem88aE1
Purpose: 5' Gateway entry clone containing endothelial specific enhancer sequence of tmem88a
Depositing lab: Nathan Lawson. Depositing organization: University of Massachusetts, Worcester. Publication: Robust Identification of Developmentally Active Endothelial Enhancers in Zebrafish Using FANS-Assisted ATAC-Seq. Quillien A, Abdalla M, Yu J, Ou J, Zhu LJ, Lawson ND. Cell Rep. 2017 Jul 18;20(3):709-720. doi: 10.1016/j.celrep.2017.06.070. PubMed 28723572.
Backbone
  Vector backbone: pDONR P4-P1r
  Vector type: Bacterial Expression
Growth in bacteria
  Bacterial resistance: Kanamycin, 50 μg/mL
  Growth temperature: 37°C
  Growth strain: DH5alpha
  Copy number: High Copy
Gene/Insert
  Gene/Insert name: tmem88aE1
  Species: D. rerio (zebrafish)
  Entrez Gene: tmem88a (a.k.a. MGC77242, zgc:77242)
  Cloning method: Gateway Cloning
Terms and licenses: Academic/Nonprofit Terms; Industry Terms: Not Available to Industry
How to cite: p5Etmem88aE1 was a gift from Nathan Lawson (Addgene plasmid # 90112 ; http://n2t.net/addgene:90112 ; RRID:Addgene_90112)
